>Addgene plasmid #12541 | pWZL Hygro-N FLAG | addgene partial sequence | sequence record 19629 | 12541 with gag-F 5'-ccaacctttaacgtcggatg
TCACCCAGGTTAAGATCAAGGTCTTTTCACCTGGCCCGCATGGACACCCAGACCAGGTCCCCTACATCGT
GACCTGGGAAGCCTTGGCTTTTGACCCCCCTCCCTGGGTCAAGCCCTTTGTACACCCTAAGCCTCCGCCT
CCTCTTCCTCCATCCGCCCCGTCTCTCCCCCTTGAACCTCCTCGTTCGACCCCGCCTCGATCCTCCCTTT
ATCCAGCCCTCACTCCTTCTCTAGGCGCCGGCCGGATCAGCCACCATGGACTACAAAGACGATGACGATA
AAGGATCCCAGTGTGGTGGTACGTAGGAATTCGCCAGCACAGTGGTCGACCAATTCCGGTTATTTTCCAC
CATATTGCCGTCTTTTGGCAATGTGAGGGCCCGGAAACCTGGCCCTGTCTTCTTGACGAGCATTCCTAGG
GGTCTTTCCCCTCTCGCCAAAGGAATGCAAGGTCTGTTGAATGTCGTGAAGGAAGCAGTTCCTCTGGAAG
CTTCTTGAAGACAAACAACGTCTGTAGCGACCCTTTGCAGGCAGCGGAACCCCCCACCTGGCGACAGGTG
CCTCTGCGGCCAAAAGCCACGTGTATAAGATACACCTGCAAAGGCGGCACAACCCCAGTGCCACGTTGTG
AGTTGGATAGTTGTGGAAAGAGTCAAATGGCTCTCCTCAAGCGTATTCAACA
