[The description below was written by a language model from this plasmid's Addgene catalogue record.]
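Description:
pWZL Hygro-N FLAG is a retroviral mammalian expression vector built on the pWZL Hygro backbone (about 5.9 kb without insert). It serves as an empty tagging vector for producing proteins with an N-terminal FLAG epitope. It is maintained in E. coli as a high-copy plasmid under ampicillin selection, and it carries a hygromycin marker for selecting transduced or transfected mammalian cells. No feature table accompanies the record, so the promoter, the origin of replication and the arrangement of the hygromycin cassette are not explicitly stated. In retroviral vectors of this kind, the expression cassette normally lies between long terminal repeats with a packaging signal. Transcripts made in a packaging cell line can then be encapsidated and delivered to target cells, where they integrate stably.

The only insert is a short segment of about 35 bp encoding the N-terminal FLAG tag, introduced by restriction cloning at the BamHI site. The 5′ BamHI junction was destroyed during cloning, while the 3′ BamHI site was preserved. This leaves a BamHI site immediately downstream of the tag, which presumably allows a coding sequence of interest to be inserted in frame with FLAG, although the record does not describe this use directly.

The fusion protein can then be detected or immunoprecipitated with anti-FLAG antibodies. The construct is therefore suited to generating hygromycin-selected cell populations that stably express FLAG-tagged proteins after retroviral infection. The record names no particular gene of interest or specific application.
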