Addgene plasmid #12541: pWZL Hygro-N FLAG
Depositing lab: Titia de Lange. Depositing organization: Rockefeller University.
Backbone
  Vector backbone: pWZL Hygro
  Backbone manufacturer: Scott Lowe (Addgene Plasmid# 18750)
  Backbone size w/o insert (bp): 5900
  Vector type: Mammalian Expression, Retroviral
  Selectable markers: Hygromycin
Growth in bacteria
  Bacterial resistance: Ampicillin, 100 μg/mL
  Growth temperature: 37°C
  Growth strain: DH5alpha
  Copy number: High Copy
Gene/Insert
  Gene/Insert name: N FLAG (alt names: de Lange Lab plasmid# 2410; N-terminal Flag tag)
  Insert size (bp): 35
  Cloning method: Restriction Enzyme; 5′ cloning site BamHI (destroyed during cloning); 3′ cloning site BamHI (not destroyed)
  Sequencing primers: 5′ CCTTTGTACACCCTAAGCCT; 3′ AATGCTCGTCAAGAAGAC
Terms and licenses: Academic/Nonprofit Terms; Industry Terms: Not Available to Industry
How to cite: pWZL Hygro-N FLAG was a gift from Titia de Lange (Addgene plasmid # 12541 ; http://n2t.net/addgene:12541 ; RRID:Addgene_12541)
